Addgene plasmid #135612: EF1α-eGFP-Z1
Purpose: Enhanced green fluorescent protein expression for mammalian cells under EF1a-HTLV promoter in minimal backbone plasmid.
Depositing lab: Jordan Green. Depositing organization: Johns Hopkins University and School of Medicine. Publication: Engineering of episomal plasmid structure to enhance non-viral Poly(beta-amino ester) nanoparticle gene delivery to liver and brain cancer cells. Yang J, Kollings J, Idnani E, Wilson DR, Cozzone IG, Mendes S, Varanasi M, Tzeng SY, Green JJ. PLoS One. 2026 Jul 23;21(7):e0352468. doi: 10.1371/journal.pone.0352468. eCollection 2026. PubMed 42490567.
Backbone
  Vector backbone: Z1
  Backbone manufacturer: Green lab
  Total vector size (bp): 2869
  Vector type: Mammalian Expression
Growth in bacteria
  Bacterial resistance: Bleocin (Zeocin), 50 μg/mL
  Growth temperature: 37°C
  Growth strain: DH5alpha
  Copy number: High Copy
Gene/Insert
  Gene/Insert name: eGFP (alt name: Enhanced Green Fluorescent Protein)
  Species: Synthetic
  Insert size (bp): 720
  Promoter: EF1a-HTLV
  Cloning method: Restriction Enzyme; 5′ cloning site NcoI (not destroyed); 3′ cloning site NotI (not destroyed)
  Sequencing primers: 5′ gttacagatccaagctgtgacc; 3′ GATGAGTTTGGACAAACCAC
Terms and licenses: Academic/Nonprofit Terms; Industry Terms: Not Available to Industry
How to cite: EF1α-eGFP-Z1 was a gift from Jordan Green (Addgene plasmid # 135612 ; http://n2t.net/addgene:135612 ; RRID:Addgene_135612)
