[The description below was written by a language model from this plasmid's Addgene catalogue record and pLannotate feature annotations shown in this document.]
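Description:
EF1α-eGFP-Z1 is a compact mammalian expression plasmid of 2,869 bp built on the Z1 backbone, a minimal vector designed in the depositing laboratory. It is propagated in E. coli as a high-copy plasmid through a ColE1/pUC-type origin of replication and is selected with Zeocin (bleomycin family). Resistance comes from the ble gene of Streptoalloteichus hindustanus, which encodes a protein that binds the antibiotic. The feature table places ble on the reverse strand, downstream of short matches to the T7 promoter and a tac promoter fragment and followed by a lambda t0 terminator fragment. These are presumably parts of a small bacterial promoter and terminator unit. No mammalian selection marker or additional origin is annotated, in keeping with the stripped-down design.

The payload is a single expression cassette. The composite EF1a-HTLV promoter consists of the human elongation factor 1α core promoter joined to a truncated 5' LTR segment from human T-cell leukemia virus type 1, a pairing commonly used to give strong constitutive expression from a small element. It is followed by a remnant of a multiple cloning site and the 720 bp mammalian codon-optimised EGFP coding sequence, cloned between NcoI and NotI sites that remain intact, so the reporter could be exchanged. An SV40 polyadenylation signal lies just after EGFP. It is annotated on the opposite strand, which is common for this bidirectional element, and the adjacent short large T antigen fragment is part of the same SV40-derived region.

The plasmid serves as a fluorescent reporter for transient expression in mammalian cells. The associated work examined how episomal plasmid structure affects non-viral gene delivery by poly(beta-amino ester) nanoparticles to liver and brain cancer cells.
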