Features (pLannotate 1.2.2; 11 found; start..end, strand, type, name):
     58..269     +  promoter       EF-1α core promoter: core promoter for human elongation factor EF-1α
    282..550     +  LTR            5' LTR (truncated): truncated 5' long terminal repeat (LTR) from human T-cell leukemia virus (HTLV) type 1
    572..607     +  misc_feature   MCS (fragment): multiple cloning site
    621..1340    +  CDS            EGFP: the original enhanced GFP (Yang et al., 1996) mammalian codon-optimized
   1390..1511    -  polyA_signal   SV40 poly(A) signal: SV40 polyadenylation signal
   1534..1605    -  CDS            large T antigen (fragment): large T antigen from SV40 (simian virus 40)
   1645..1662    -  terminator     lambda t0 terminator (fragment): transcription terminator from phage lambda
   1673..2044    -  CDS            ble: BLE_STRHI - Experimental evidence at protein level: Swiss-Prot protein existence level 1. Binding protein with a strong affinity to the bleomycin family of antibiotics. From Streptoalloteichus hindustanus.
   2054..2072    -  promoter       T7 promoter: promoter for bacteriophage T7 RNA polymerase
   2092..2110    -  promoter       tac promoter (fragment): strong E. coli promoter; hybrid between the trp and lac UV5 promoters
   2183..2771    -  rep_origin     ori: high-copy-number ColE1/pMB1/pBR322/pUC origin of replication
>Addgene plasmid #135612 | EF1α-eGFP-Z1 | addgene full sequence | sequence record 269403 | Addgene NGS Result
CCGCCTGCAGAAGCTTTACTAACTAGTGGATCTGCGATCGCTCCGGTGCCCGTCAGTGGGCAGAGCGCAC
ATCGCCCACAGTCCCCGAGAAGTTGGGGGGAGGGGTCGGCAATTGAACGGGTGCCTAGAGAAGGTGGCGC
GGGGTAAACTGGGAAAGTGATGTCGTGTACTGGCTCCGCCTTTTTCCCGAGGGTGGGGGAGAACCGTATA
TAAGTGCAGTAGTCGCCGTGAACGTTCTTTTTCGCAACGGGTTTGCCGCCAGAACACAGCTGAAGCTTCG
AGGGGCTCGCATCTCTCCTTCACGCGCCCGCCGCCCTACCTGAGGCCGCCATCCACGCCGGTTGAGTCGC
GTTCTGCCGCCTCCCGCCTGTGGTGCCTCCTGAACTGCGTCCGCCGTCTAGGTAAGTTTAAAGCTCAGGT
CGAGACCGGGCCTTTGTCCGGCGCTCCCTTGGAGCCTACCTAGACTCAGCCGGCTCTCCACGCTTTGCCT
GACCCTGCTTGCTCAACTCTACGTCTTTGTTTCGTTTTCTGTTCTGCGCCGTTACAGATCCAAGCTGTGA
CCGGCGCCTACAATTCTGCAGTCGACGGTACCGCGGGCCCGGGATCCACCGGTCGCCACCATGGTGAGCA
AGGGCGAGGAGCTGTTCACCGGGGTGGTGCCCATCCTGGTCGAGCTGGACGGCGACGTAAACGGCCACAA
GTTCAGCGTGTCCGGCGAGGGCGAGGGCGATGCCACCTACGGCAAGCTGACCCTGAAGTTCATCTGCACC
ACCGGCAAGCTGCCCGTGCCCTGGCCCACCCTCGTGACCACCCTGACCTACGGCGTGCAGTGCTTCAGCC
GCTACCCCGACCACATGAAGCAGCACGACTTCTTCAAGTCCGCCATGCCCGAAGGCTACGTCCAGGAGCG
CACCATCTTCTTCAAGGACGACGGCAACTACAAGACCCGCGCCGAGGTGAAGTTCGAGGGCGACACCCTG
GTGAACCGCATCGAGCTGAAGGGCATCGACTTCAAGGAGGACGGCAACATCCTGGGGCACAAGCTGGAGT
ACAACTACAACAGCCACAACGTCTATATCATGGCCGACAAGCAGAAGAACGGCATCAAGGTGAACTTCAA
GATCCGCCACAACATCGAGGACGGCAGCGTGCAGCTCGCCGACCACTACCAGCAGAACACCCCCATCGGC
GACGGCCCCGTGCTGCTGCCCGACAACCACTACCTGAGCACCCAGTCCGCCCTGAGCAAAGACCCCAACG
AGAAGCGCGATCACATGGTCCTGCTGGAGTTCGTGACCGCCGCCGGGATCACTCTCGGCATGGACGAGCT
GTACAAGTAAAGCGGCCGCGACTCTAGATGTACACATATGGCTAGCTGGCCAGACATGATAAGATACATT
GATGAGTTTGGACAAACCACAACTAGAATGCAGTGAAAAAAATGCTTTATTTGTGAAATTTGTGATGCTA
TTGCTTTATTTGTAACCATTATAAGCTGCAATAAACAAGTTAACAACAACAATTGCATTCATTTTATGTT
TCAGGTTCAGGGGGAGGTGTGGGAGGTTTTTTAAAGCAAGTAAAACCTCTACAAATGTGGTATGGAATTC
TGGACTCACAAAGAAAAAACGCCCGGTGTGCAAGACCGAGCGTTCTGAACAATTTATCCTCAGTCCTGCT
CCTCTGCCACAAAGTGCACGCAGTTGCCGGCCGGGTCGCGCAGGGCGAACTCCCGCCCCCACGGCTGCTC
GCCGATCTCGGTCATGGCCGGCCCGGAGGCGTCCCGGAAGTTCGTGGACACGACCTCCGACCACTCGGCG
TACAGCTCGTCCAGGCCGCGCACCCACACCCAGGCCAGGGTGTTGTCCGGCACCACCTGGTCCTGGACCG
CGCTGATGAACAGGGTCACGTCGTCCCGGACCACACCGGCGAAGTCGTCCTCCACGAAGTCCCGGGAGAA
CCCGAGCCGGTCGGTCCAGAACTCGACCGCTCCGGCGACGTCGCGCGCGGTGAGCACCGGAACGGCACTG
GTCAACTTGGCCATGATGGCCCTCCTATAGTGAGTCGTATTATACTATGCCGATATACTATGCCGATGAT
TAATTGTCAAGGATCCTAAGAACATGTGAGCAAAAGGCCAGCAAAAGGCCAGGAACCGTAAAAAGGCCGC
GTTGCTGGCGTTTTTCCATAGGCTCCGCCCCCCTGACGAGCATCACAAAAATCGACGCTCAAGTCAGAGG
TGGCGAAACCCGACAGGACTATAAAGATACCAGGCGTTTCCCCCTGGAAGCTCCCTCGTGCGCTCTCCTG
TTCCGACCCTGCCGCTTACCGGATACCTGTCCGCCTTTCTCCCTTCGGGAAGCGTGGCGCTTTCTCATAG
CTCACGCTGTAGGTATCTCAGTTCGGTGTAGGTCGTTCGCTCCAAGCTGGGCTGTGTGCACGAACCCCCC
GTTCAGCCCGACCGCTGCGCCTTATCCGGTAACTATCGTCTTGAGTCCAACCCGGTAAGACACGACTTAT
CGCCACTGGCAGCAGCCACTGGTAACAGGATTAGCAGAGCGAGGTATGTAGGCGGTGCTACAGAGTTCTT
GAAGTGGTGGCCTAACTACGGCTACACTAGAAGAACAGTATTTGGTATCTGCGCTCTGCTGAAGCCAGTT
ACCTTCGGAAAAAGAGTTGGTAGCTCTTGATCCGGCAAACAAACCACCGCTGGTAGCGGTGGTTTTTTTG
TTTGCAAGCAGCAGATTACGCGCAGAAAAAAAGGATCTCAAGAAGATCCTTTGATCTTTTCTACGGGGTC
TGACGCTCAGTGAAAACTCACGTTAAGGGATTTTGGTCATGGCTAGTTAATTAACATTTAAATCAGCGG
